>Addgene plasmid #103479 | LSB-hsa-miR-362-5p | depositor full sequence | sequence record 196007 | Full Sequence
AATTGAGGGGATAACGCAGGAAAGAACATGTGAGCAAAAGGCCAGCAAAAGGCCAGGAACCGTAAAAAGG
CCGCGTTGCTGGCGTTTTTCCATAGGCTCCGCCCCCCTGACGAGCATCACAAAAATCGACGCTCAAGTCA
GAGGTGGCGAAACCCGACAGGACTATAAAGATACCAGGCGTTTCCCCCTGGAAGCTCCCTCGTGCGCTCT
CCTGTTCCGACCCTGCCGCTTACCGGATACCTGTCCGCCTTTCTCCCTTCGGGAAGCGTGGCGCTTTCTC
ATAGCTCACGCTGTAGGTATCTCAGTTCGGTGTAGGTCGTTCGCTCCAAGCTGGGCTGTGTGCACGAACC
CCCCGTTCAGCCCGACCGCTGCGCCTTATCCGGTAACTATCGTCTTGAGTCCAACCCGGTAAGACACGAC
TTATCGCCACTGGCAGCAGCCACTGGTAACAGGATTAGCAGAGCGAGGTATGTAGGCGGTGCTACAGAGT
TCTTGAAGTGGTGGCCTAACTACGGCTACACTAGAAGAACAGTATTTGGTATCTGCGCTCTGCTGAAGCC
AGTTACCTTCGGAAAAAGAGTTGGTAGCTCTTGATCCGGCAAACAAACCACCGCTGGTAGCGGTGGTTTT
TTTGTTTGCAAGCAGCAGATTACGCGCAGAAAAAAAGGATCTCAAGAAGATCCTTTGATCTTTTCTACGG
GGTCTGACGCTCAGTGGAACGAAAACTCACGTTAAGGGATTTTGGTCATGAGATTATCAAAAAGGATCTT
CACCTAGATCCTTTTAAATTAAAAATGAAGTTTTAAATCAATCTAAAGTATATATGAGTAAACTTGGTCT
GACAGTTACCAATGCTTAATCAGTGAGGCACCTATCTCAGCGATCTGTCTATTTCGTTCATCCATAGTTG
CCTGACTCCCCGTCGTGTAGATAACTACGATACGGGAGGGCTTACCATCTGGCCCCAGTGCTGCAATGAT
ACCGCGAGAACCACGCTCACCGGCTCCAGATTTATCAGCAATAAACCAGCCAGCCGGAAGGGCCGAGCGC
AGAAGTGGTCCTGCAACTTTATCCGCCTCCATCCAGTCTATTAATTGTTGCCGGGAAGCTAGAGTAAGTA
GTTCGCCAGTTAATAGTTTGCGCAACGTTGTTGCCATTGCTACAGGCATCGTGGTGTCACGCTCGTCGTT
TGGTATGGCTTCATTCAGCTCCGGTTCCCAACGATCAAGGCGAGTTACATGATCCCCCATGTTGTGCAAA
AAAGCGGTTAGCTCCTTCGGTCCTCCGATCGTTGTCAGAAGTAAGTTGGCCGCAGTGTTATCACTCATGG
TTATGGCAGCACTGCATAATTCTCTTACTGTCATGCCATCCGTAAGATGCTTTTCTGTGACTGGTGAGTA
CTCAACCAAGTCATTCTGAGAATAGTGTATGCGGCGACCGAGTTGCTCTTGCCCGGCGTCAATACGGGAT
AATACCGCGCCACATAGCAGAACTTTAAAAGTGCTCATCATTGGAAAACGTTCTTCGGGGCGAAAACTCT
CAAGGATCTTACCGCTGTTGAGATCCAGTTCGATGTAACCCACTCGTGCACCCAACTGATCTTCAGCATC
TTTTACTTTCACCAGCGTTTCTGGGTGAGCAAAAACAGGAAGGCAAAATGCCGCAAAAAAGGGAATAAGG
GCGACACGGAAATGTTGAATACTCATACTCTTCCTTTTTCAATATTATTGAAGCATTTATCAGGGTTATT
GTCTCATGAGCGGATACATATTTGAATGTAGCTCCGAATTTCTCGAGGGCTTGTCGACGACGGCGGTCTC
CGTCGTCAGGATCATGAATTCGACCCGCCTGCCACCATGACCGAGTACAAGCCCACGGTGCGCCTCGCCA
CCCGCGACGACGTCCCCCGGGCCGTACGCACCCTCGCCGCCGCGTTCGCCGACTACCCCGCCACGCGCCA
CACCGTCGACCCGGACCGCCACATCGAGCGGGTCACCGAGCTGCAAGAACTCTTCCTCACGCGCGTCGGG
CTCGACATCGGCAAGGTGTGGGTCGCGGACGACGGCGCCGCGGTGGCGGTCTGGACCACGCCGGAGAGCG
TCGAAGCGGGGGCGGTGTTCGCCGAGATCGGCCCGCGCATGGCCGAGTTGAGCGGTTCCCGGCTGGCCGC
GCAGCAACAGATGGAAGGCCTCCTGGCGCCGCACCGGCCCAAGGAGCCCGCGTGGTTCCTGGCCACCGTC
GGCGTCTCGCCCGACCACCAGGGCAAGGGTCTGGGCAGCGCCGTCGTGCTCCCCGGAGTGGAGGCGGCCG
AGCGCGCCGGGGTGCCCGCCTTCCTGGAGACATCCGCGCCCCGCAACCTCCCCTTCTACGAGCGGCTCGG
CTTCACCGTCACCGCCGACGTCGAGGTGCCCGAAGGACCGCGCACCTGGTGCATGACCCGCAAGCCCGGT
GCCTGATACGCGTGAATTCACTCCTCAGGTGCAGGCTGCCTATCAGAAGGTGGTGGCTGGTGTGGCCAAT
GCCCTGGCTCACAAATACCACTGAGATCTTTTTCCCTCTGCCAAAAATTATGGGGACATCATGAAGCCCC
TTGAGCATCTGACTTCTGGCTAATAAAGGAAATTTATTTTCATTGCAATAGTGTGTTGGAATTTTTTGTG
TCTCTCACTCGGAAGGACATATGGGAGGGCAAATCATTTAAAACATCAGAATGAGTATTTGGTTTAGAGT
TTGGCAACATATGCCCATATGCTGGCTGCCATGAACAAAGGTTGGCTATAAAGAGGTCATCAGTATATGA
AACAGCCCCCTGCTGTCCATTCCTTATTCCATAGAAAAGCCTTGACTTGAGGTTAGATTTTTTTTATATT
TTGTTTTGTGTTATTTTTTTCTTTAACATCCCTAAAATTTTCCTTACATGTTTTACTAGCCAGATTTTTC
CTCCTCTCCTGACTACTCCCAGTCATAGCTGTCCCTCTTCTCTTATGGAGATCCCTCGACCTGCAGCCCA
AGCTTGAATTCTCTAGAATTACCCTGTTATCCCTATGCTTGGTTTACCGAGCTCTTATTGGTTTTCAAAC
TTCATTGACTGTGCCCAACGCGCCTGGGAGCTCACGGGGACAGCCCCCCCCCAAAGCCCCCAGGGATGTA
ATTACGTCCCTCCCCCGCTAGGGGGCAGCAGCGAGCCGCCCGGGGCTCCGCTCCGGTCCGGCGCTCCCCC
CGCATCCCCGAGCCGGCAGCGTGCGGGGACAGCCCGGGCACGGGGAAGGTGGCACGGGATCGCTTTCCTC
TGAACGCTTCTCGCTGCTCTTTGAGCCTGCAGACACCTGGGGGGATACGGGGAAAAAGCTAGGCTGAAAG
ACCGGTTCTTAGAATGACACGCGCCTGGGAGCTCACGGGGACAGCCCCCCCCCAAAGCCCCCAGGGATGT
AATTACGTCCCTCCCCCGCTAGGGGGCAGCAGCGAGCCGCCCGGGGCTCCGCTCCGGTCCGGCGCTCCCC
CCGCATCCCCGAGCCGGCAGCGTGCGGGGACAGCCCGGGCACGGGGAAGGTGGCACGGGATCGCTTTCCT
CTGAACGCTTCTCGCTGCTCTTTGAGCCTGCAGACACCTGGGGGGATACGGGGAAAAAGCTAACTTCTGA
GACGACAACTTTGTATAGAAAAGTTGGCTCCGAATTCGCCCTTGACAGCAGAGATCCAGTTTGGTTAATT
AATTGGCTCCGGTGCCCGTCAGTGGGCAGAGCGCACATCGCCCACAGTCCCCGAGAAGTTGTGGGGAGGG
GTCGGCAATTGAACCGGTGCCTAGAGAAGGTGGCGCGGGGTAAACTGGGAAAGTGATGTCGTGTACTGGC
TCCGCCTTTTTCCCGAGGGTGGGGGAGAACCGTATATAAGTGCAGTAGTCGCCGTGAACGTTCTTTTTCG
CAACGGGTTTGCCGCCAGAACACAGGTAAGTGCCGTGTGTGGTTCCCGCGGGCCTGGCCTCTTTACGGGT
TATGGCCCTTGCGTGCCTTGAATTACTTCCACCTGGCTGCAGTACGTGATTCTTGATCCCGAGCTTCGGG
TTGGAAGTGGGTGGGAGAGTTCGAGGCCTTGCGCTTAAGGAGCCCCTTCGCCTCGTGCTTGAGTTGAGGC
CTGGCCTGGGCGCTGGGGCCGCCGCGTGCGAATCTGGTGGCACCTTCGCGCCTGTCTCGCTGCTTTCGAT
AAGTCTCTAGCCATTTAAAATTTTTGATGACCTGCTGCGACGCTTTTTTTCTGGCAAGATAGTCTTGTAA
ATGCGGGCCAAGATCTGCACACTGGTATTTCGGTTTTTGGGGCCGCGGGCGGCGACGGGGCCCGTGCGTC
CCAGCGCACATGTTCGGCGAGGCGGGGCCTGCGAGCGCGGCCACCGAGAATCGGACGGGGGTAGTCTCAA
GCTGGCCGGCCTGCTCTGGTGCCTGGCCTCGCGCCGCCGTGTATCGCCCCGCCCTGGGCGGCAAGGCTGG
CCCGGTCGGCACCAGTTGCGTGAGCGGAAAGATGGCCGCTTCCCGGCCCTGCTGCAGGGAGCTCAAAATG
GAGGACGCGGCGCTCGGGAGAGCGGGCGGGTGAGTCACCCACACAAAGGAAAAGGGCCTTTCCGTCCTCA
GCCGTCGCTTCATGTGACTCCACGGAGTACCGGGCGCCGTCCAGGCACCTCGATTAGTTCTCGAGCTTTT
GGAGTACGTCGTCTTTAGGTTGGGGGGAGGGGTTTTATGCGATGGAGTTTCCCCACACTGAGTGGGTGGA
GACTGAAGTTAGGCCAGCTTGGCACTTGATGTAATTCTCCTTGGAATTTGCCCTTTTTGAGTTTGGATCT
TGGTTCATTCTCAAGCCTCAGACAGTGGTTCAAAGTTTTTTTCTTCCATTTCAGGTGTCGTGAGAAGGGC
GAATTCGACCCAAGTTTGTACAAAAAAGCAGGCTGGATCCAGGTGCCACCATGGTGAGCGAGCTGATTAA
GGAGAACATGCACATGAAGCTGTACATGGAGGGCACCGTGAACAACCACCACTTCAAGTGCACATCCGAG
GGCGAAGGCAAGCCCTACGAGGGCACCCAGACCATGAGAATCAAGGCGGTCGAGGGCGGCCCTCTCCCCT
TCGCCTTCGACATCCTGGCTACCAGCTTCATGTACGGCAGCAAAACCTTCATCAACCACACCCAGGGCAT
CCCCGACTTCTTTAAGCAGTCCTTCCCCGAGGGCTTCACATGGGAGAGAGTCACCACATACGAAGATGGG
GGCGTGCTGACCGCTACCCAGGACACCAGCCTCCAGGACGGCTGCCTCATCTACAACGTCAAGATCAGAG
GGGTGAACTTCCCATCCAACGGCCCTGTGATGCAGAAGAAAACACTCGGCTGGGAGGCCTCCACCGAGAC
ACTGTACCCCGCTGACGGCGGCCTGGAAGGCAGAGCCGACATGGCCCTGAAGCTCGTGGGCGGGGGCCAC
CTGATCTGCAACCTTAAGACCACATACAGATCCAAGAAACCCGCTAAGAACCTCAAGATGCCCGGCGTCT
ACTATGTGGACAGGAGACTGGAAAGAATCAAGGAGGCCGACAAAGAGACATACGTCGAGCAGCACGAGGT
GGCTGTGGCCAGATACTGCGACCTCCCTAGCAAACTGGGGCACAAACTTAATTGAGAATTCTACCACCCA
GCTTTCTTGTACAAAGTGGTACGTCTCAAGACCAGAGGTCTCTGCTTAGTATGCCACTCACACCTAGGTT
CCAAGGATTACTCACACCTAGGTTCCAAGGATTACTCACACCTAGGTTCCAAGGATTACTCACACCTAGG
TTCCAAGGATTCAACCAGAAGAGACCTGTGCTTCACTCCTCAGGTGCAGGCTGCCTATCAGAAGGTGGTG
GCTGGTGTGGCCAATGCCCTGGCTCACAAATACCACTGAGATCTTTTTCCCTCTGCCAAAAATTATGGGG
ACATCATGAAGCCCCTTGAGCATCTGACTTCTGGCTAATAAAGGAAATTTATTTTCATTGCAATAGTGTG
TTGGAATTTTTTGTGTCTCTCACTCGGAAGGACATATGGGAGGGCAAATCATTTAAAACATCAGAATGAG
TATTTGGTTTAGAGTTTGGCAACATATGCCCATATGCTGGCTGCCATGAACAAAGGTTGGCTATAAAGAG
GTCATCAGTATATGAAACAGCCCCCTGCTGTCCATTCCTTATTCCATAGAAAAGCCTTGACTTGAGGTTA
GATTTTTTTTATATTTTGTTTTGTGTTATTTTTTTCTTTAACATCCCTAAAATTTTCCTTACATGTTTTA
CTAGCCAGATTTTTCCTCCTCTCCTGACTACTCCCAGTCATAGCTGTCCCTCTTCTCTTATGGAGATCCC
GAGCGGTGCGTTTTTATGCTTGTAGTATTGTATAATGTTTTTAAGATCCAAGCTTCTGACCTCTTCTCTT
CCTCCCACAGGGCCTCGAGACAATTGCATCGATGGTACCAGTGAAAGTCTGCAATGAATTCGAGTTGGCG
CGCCTGTCATTCTAAATCTCTCTTTCAGCCTAAAGCTTTTTCCCCGTATCCCCCCAGGTGTCTGCAGGCT
CAAAGAGCAGCGAGAAGCGTTCAGAGGAAAGCGATCCCGTGCCACCTTCCCCGTGCCCGGGCTGTCCCCG
CACGCTGCCGGCTCGGGGATGCGGGGGGAGCGCCGGACCGGAGCGGAGCCCCGGGCGGCTCGCTGCTGCC
CCCTAGCGGGGGAGGGACGTAATTACATCCCTGGGGGCTTTGGGAGGGGGCTGTCCCCGTGAGCTCCCAG
GCGCGCCTGTCATTCTAAATCTCTCTTTCAGCCTAAAGCTTTTTCCCCGTATCCCCCCAGGTGTCTGCAG
GCTCAAAGAGCAGCGAGAAGCGTTCAGAGGAAAGCGATCCCGTGCCACCTTCCCCGTGCCCGGGCTGTCC
CCGCACGCTGCCGGCTCGGGGATGCGGGGGGAGCGCCGGACCGGAGCGGAGCCCCGGGCGGCTCGCTGCT
GCCCCCTAGCGGGGGAGGGACGTAATTACATCCCTGGGGGCTTTGGGGGGGGGCTGTCCCCGTGAGCTCC
CAGGCGCGCCAACTCGGTACCGTATCGATGTCGACGTTAACGCTAGTGATATCAACTTTGTATAGAAAAG
TTGGCTCCGAATTCGCCCTTGACAGCAGAGATCCAGTTTGGTTAATTAATTGGCTCCGGTGCCCGTCAGT
GGGCAGAGCGCACATCGCCCACAGTCCCCGAGAAGTTGTGGGGAGGGGTCGGCAATTGAACCGGTGCCTA
GAGAAGGTGGCGCGGGGTAAACTGGGAAAGTGATGTCGTGTACTGGCTCCGCCTTTTTCCCGAGGGTGGG
GGAGAACCGTATATAAGTGCAGTAGTCGCCGTGAACGTTCTTTTTCGCAACGGGTTTGCCGCCAGAACAC
AGGTAAGTGCCGTGTGTGGTTCCCGCGGGCCTGGCCTCTTTACGGGTTATGGCCCTTGCGTGCCTTGAAT
TACTTCCACCTGGCTGCAGTACGTGATTCTTGATCCCGAGCTTCGGGTTGGAAGTGGGTGGGAGAGTTCG
AGGCCTTGCGCTTAAGGAGCCCCTTCGCCTCGTGCTTGAGTTGAGGCCTGGCCTGGGCGCTGGGGCCGCC
GCGTGCGAATCTGGTGGCACCTTCGCGCCTGTCTCGCTGCTTTCGATAAGTCTCTAGCCATTTAAAATTT
TTGATGACCTGCTGCGACGCTTTTTTTCTGGCAAGATAGTCTTGTAAATGCGGGCCAAGATCTGCACACT
GGTATTTCGGTTTTTGGGGCCGCGGGCGGCGACGGGGCCCGTGCGTCCCAGCGCACATGTTCGGCGAGGC
GGGGCCTGCGAGCGCGGCCACCGAGAATCGGACGGGGGTAGTCTCAAGCTGGCCGGCCTGCTCTGGTGCC
TGGCCTCGCGCCGCCGTGTATCGCCCCGCCCTGGGCGGCAAGGCTGGCCCGGTCGGCACCAGTTGCGTGA
GCGGAAAGATGGCCGCTTCCCGGCCCTGCTGCAGGGAGCTCAAAATGGAGGACGCGGCGCTCGGGAGAGC
GGGCGGGTGAGTCACCCACACAAAGGAAAAGGGCCTTTCCGTCCTCAGCCGTCGCTTCATGTGACTCCAC
GGAGTACCGGGCGCCGTCCAGGCACCTCGATTAGTTCTCGAGCTTTTGGAGTACGTCGTCTTTAGGTTGG
GGGGAGGGGTTTTATGCGATGGAGTTTCCCCACACTGAGTGGGTGGAGACTGAAGTTAGGCCAGCTTGGC
ACTTGATGTAATTCTCCTTGGAATTTGCCCTTTTTGAGTTTGGATCTTGGTTCATTCTCAAGCCTCAGAC
AGTGGTTCAAAGTTTTTTTCTTCCATTTCAGGTGTCGTGAGAAGGGCGAATTCGACCCAAGTTTGTACAA
AAAAGCAGGCTCGCCACCATGGTGAGCAAGGGCGAGGAGCTGTTCACCGGGGTGGTGCCCATCCTGGTCG
AGCTGGACGGCGACGTAAACGGCCACAAGTTCAGCGTGAGGGGCGAGGGCGAGGGCGATGCCACCAACGG
CAAGCTGACCCTGAAGTTCATCTGCACCACCGGCAAGCTGCCCGTGCCCTGGCCCACCCTCGTGACCACC
CTGAGCCACGGCGTGCAGTGCTTCGCCCGCTACCCCGACCACATGAAGCAGCACGACTTCTTCAAGTCCG
CCATGCCCGAAGGCTACGTCCAGGAGCGCACCATCTTCTTCAAGGACGACGGCACCTACAAGACCCGCGC
CGAGGTGAAGTTCGAGGGCGACACCCTAGTGAACCGCATCGAGCTGAAGGGCGTCGACTTCAAGGAGGAC
GGCAACATCCTGGGGCACAAGCTGGAGTACAACTTCAACAGCCACAACATCTATATCATGGCCGTCAAGC
AGAAGAACGGCATCAAGGTGAACTTCAAGATCCGCCACAACGTGGAGGACGGCAGCGTGCAGCTCGCCGA
CCACTACCAGCAGAACACCCCCATCGGCGACGGCCCCGTGCTGCTGCCCGACAGCCACTACCTGAGCACC
CAGTCCGTGCTGAGCAAAGACCCCAACGAGAAGCGCGATCACATGGTCCTGCTGGAGTTCCGCACCGCCG
CCGGGATCACTCTCGGCATGGACGAGCTGTACAAGTAATACCACCCAGCTTTCTTGTACAAAGTGGTACG
CGTGAATTCACTCCTCAGGTGCAGGCTGCCTATCAGAAGGTGGTGGCTGGTGTGGCCAATGCCCTGGCTC
ACAAATACCACTGAGATCTTTTTCCCTCTGCCAAAAATTATGGGGACATCATGAAGCCCCTTGAGCATCT
GACTTCTGGCTAATAAAGGAAATTTATTTTCATTGCAATAGTGTGTTGGAATTTTTTGTGTCTCTCACTC
GGAAGGACATATGGGAGGGCAAATCATTTAAAACATCAGAATGAGTATTTGGTTTAGAGTTTGGCAACAT
ATGCCCATATGCTGGCTGCCATGAACAAAGGTTGGCTATAAAGAGGTCATCAGTATATGAAACAGCCCCC
TGCTGTCCATTCCTTATTCCATAGAAAAGCCTTGACTTGAGGTTAGATTTTTTTTATATTTTGTTTTGTG
TTATTTTTTTCTTTAACATCCCTAAAATTTTCCTTACATGTTTTACTAGCCAGATTTTTCCTCCTCTCCT
GACTACTCCCAGTCATAGCTGTCCCTCTTCTCTTATGGAGATCCCTCGACCTGCAGCCCAAGCTTGGCGT
AATCATGGTCATAGCTGTTTCCTGTGTGAAATTGTTATCCGCTCACAATTCCACACAACATACGAGCCGG
AAGCATAAAGTGTAAAGCCTGGGGTGCCTAATGAGTGAGCTAACTCACATTAATTGCGTTGCGCTCACTG
CCCGCTTTCCAGTCGGGAAACCTGTCGTGCCAGCGGATCGACAGTACTAAGCTTGGTCTAATACCCAATC
TCTCGTCTTATCCAGATGTTTTATACGCCTCTGGCCCGTGTCTCAAAATCTCTGATGTTACATTGCACAA
GATAAAATAATATCATCATGAACAATAAAACTGTCTGCTTACATAAACAGTAATACAAGGGGTGTTATGA
GCCATATTCAACGGGAAACGTCGAGGCCGCGATTAAATTCCAACATGGATGCTGATTTATATGGGTATAA
ATGGGCTCGCGATAATGTCGGGCAATCAGGTGCGACAATCTATCGCTTGTATGGGAAGCCCGATGCGCCA
GAGTTGTTTCTGAAACATGGCAAAGGTAGCGTTGCCAATGATGTTACAGATGAGATGGTCAGACTAAACT
GGCTGACGGAATTTATGCCTCTTCCGACCATCAAGCATTTTATCCGTACTCCTGATGATGCATGGTTACT
CACCACTGCGATCCCCGGAAAAACAGCATTCCAGGTATTAGAAGAATATCCTGATTCAGGTGAAAATATT
GTTGATGCGCTGGCAGTGTTCCTGCGCCGGTTGCATTCGATTCCTGTTTGTAATTGTCCTTTTAACAGCG
ATCGCGTATTTCGTCTCGCTCAGGCGCAATCACGAATGAATAACGGTTTGGTTGATGCGAGTGATTTTGA
TGACGAGCGTAATGGCTGGCCTGTTGAACAAGTCTGGAAAGAAATGCATAAACTTTTGCCATTCTCACCG
GATTCAGTCGTCACTCATGGTGATTTCTCACTTGATAACCTTATTTTTGACGAGGGGAAATTAATAGGTT
GTATTGATGTTGGACGAGTCGGAATCGCAGACCGATACCAGGATCTTGCCATCCTATGGAACTGCCTCGG
TGAGTTTTCTCCTTCATTACAGAAACGGCTTTTTCAAAAATATGGTATTGATAATCCTGATATGAATAAA
TTGCAGTTTCATTTGATGCTCGATGAGTTTTTCTAATCAGAATTGGTTAATTGGTTGTAACACTGGCAGA
GCATTACGCTGACTTGACGGGACGGCGCAAGCTCATGACCAAAATCCCTTAACGTGAGTTACGCGTCGTT
CCACTGAGCGTCAGAGGTATCACTAGTATTACAGAGGTAAGTTATAACAGTCGCCTAACCC
Features (pLannotate 1.2.2; 28 found; start..end, strand, type, name):
     87..675     -  rep_origin     ori: high-copy-number ColE1/pMB1/pBR322/pUC origin of replication
    846..1706    -  CDS            AmpR: β-lactamase; bla; confers resistance to ampicillin, carbenicillin, and related antibiotics
   1707..1778    -  promoter       AmpR promoter: bla
   1857..2456    +  CDS            PuroR: puromycin N-acetyltransferase; pac from Streptomyces alboniger; confers resistance to puromycin
   2461..2541    +  CDS            HBB (fragment): HBB_PONPY - Experimental evidence at transcript level: Swiss-Prot protein existence level 2. Involved in oxygen transport from the lung to the various peripheral tissues. From Pongo pygmaeus (Bornean orangutan).
   2612..2667    +  polyA_signal   β-globin poly(A) signal: rabbit β-globin polyadenylation signal (Gil and Proudfoot, 1987)
   3646..3666    +  protein_bind   attB4: mutant version of attB; core recombination site for the Gateway® BP reaction BP Clonase™
   3734..3945    +  promoter       EF-1α core promoter: core promoter for human elongation factor EF-1α
   3946..4884    +  intron         EF-1α intron A: intron upstream of the start codon of human EF-1α
   4911..4931    +  protein_bind   attB1: mutant version of attB; core recombination site for the Gateway® BP reaction BP Clonase™
   4951..5646    +  CDS            mKate2: mKate2 is a basic (constitutively fluorescent) red fluorescent protein published in 2009, derived from Entacmaea quadricolor. It is reported to be a rapidly-maturing monomer with moderate acid sensitivity.
   5666..5690    -  protein_bind   attB2: mutant version of attB; recombination site for the Gateway® BP reaction BP Clonase™
   5842..5916    +  CDS            HBB (fragment): HBB_PONPY - Experimental evidence at transcript level: Swiss-Prot protein existence level 2. Involved in oxygen transport from the lung to the various peripheral tissues. From Pongo pygmaeus (Bornean orangutan).
   5987..6042    +  polyA_signal   β-globin poly(A) signal: rabbit β-globin polyadenylation signal (Gil and Proudfoot, 1987)
   6426..6451    +  misc_feature   SA: splice acceptor site
   7123..7143    +  protein_bind   attB4: mutant version of attB; core recombination site for the Gateway® BP reaction BP Clonase™
   7211..7422    +  promoter       EF-1α core promoter: core promoter for human elongation factor EF-1α
   7423..8361    +  intron         EF-1α intron A: intron upstream of the start codon of human EF-1α
   8388..8408    +  protein_bind   attB1: mutant version of attB; core recombination site for the Gateway® BP reaction BP Clonase™
   8419..9135    +  CDS            EBFP2: EBFP2 is a basic (constitutively fluorescent) blue fluorescent protein published in 2007, derived from Aequorea victoria. It is reported to be a rapidly-maturing monomer with moderate acid sensitivity.
   9143..9167    -  protein_bind   attB2: mutant version of attB; recombination site for the Gateway® BP reaction BP Clonase™
   9171..9251    +  CDS            HBB (fragment): HBB_PONPY - Experimental evidence at transcript level: Swiss-Prot protein existence level 2. Involved in oxygen transport from the lung to the various peripheral tissues. From Pongo pygmaeus (Bornean orangutan).
   9322..9377    +  polyA_signal   β-globin poly(A) signal: rabbit β-globin polyadenylation signal (Gil and Proudfoot, 1987)
   9760..9782    -  protein_bind   lac operator (fragment): The lac repressor binds to the lac operator to inhibit transcription in E. coli. This inhibition can be relieved by adding lactose or isopropyl-β-D-thiogalactopyranoside (IPTG). lac repressor encoded by lacI
   9786..9816    -  promoter       lac promoter: promoter for the E. coli lac operon
   9831..9852    -  protein_bind   CAP binding site: CAP binding activates transcription in the presence of cAMP. E. coli catabolite activator protein
   9865..9904    -  CDS            lacI (fragment): lac repressor; lacI; The lac repressor binds to the lac operator to inhibit transcription in E. coli. This inhibition can be relieved by adding lactose or isopropyl-β-D-thiogalactopyranoside (IPTG).
  10077..10886   +  CDS            KanR: aminoglycoside phosphotransferase; aph(3')-Ia; confers resistance to kanamycin in bacteria or G418 (Geneticin®) in eukaryotes
