[The description below was written by a language model from this plasmid's Addgene catalogue record and pLannotate feature annotations shown in this document.]
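Description:
LSB-hsa-miR-362-5p is a mammalian expression plasmid of about 11 kb, built on the Low Sensor Backbone (LSB) and designed as a two-colour fluorescent sensor of microRNA activity. It replicates in E. coli from a high-copy ColE1/pUC-type origin and carries both β-lactamase (ampicillin) and aph(3')-Ia (kanamycin) resistance genes, so it is maintained under dual selection. A puromycin N-acetyltransferase coding sequence followed by a rabbit β-globin polyadenylation signal allows puromycin selection in mammalian cells, although no promoter for this cassette is annotated in the feature table.

The payload consists of two parallel transcription units, each driven by the human EF-1α core promoter with its intron A and terminated by a β-globin-derived 3' region and poly(A) signal. Residual Gateway attB4, attB1 and attB2 sites flank the promoter and coding modules, reflecting modular assembly of these units. The first unit expresses the red fluorescent protein mKate2 and, according to the record, carries a target site for human miR-362-5p in its 3' UTR. This site is not separately annotated but would lie in the region between the mKate2 coding sequence and its poly(A) signal. The second unit expresses the blue protein EBFP2 without a target site and serves as an internal reference for plasmid dose and expression capacity. When miR-362-5p is active in a transfected cell, mKate2 output falls relative to EBFP2, so the red-to-blue ratio measures miRNA-mediated repression.

The depositor notes that the repeated poly(A) elements make the plasmid inherently unstable, so clones should be verified. The physical plasmid also differs slightly from the deposited sequence, with short insertions flanking the puromycin coding region that do not impair selection.
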