Addgene plasmid #103479: LSB-hsa-miR-362-5p
Purpose: Used to sense miRNA activity using fluorescence based tools. hsa-miR-362-5p target in 3' UTR of of mKate. miRNA activity can be measured by the repression of mKate2 relative to EBFP2 fluorescent proteins . Plasmid is inherently unstable; please see Depositor Comments
Depositing lab: Ron Weiss. Depositing organization: Massachusetts Institute of Technology. Publication: A mixed antagonistic/synergistic miRNA repression model enables accurate predictions of multi-input miRNA sensor activity. Gam JJ, Babb J, Weiss R. Nat Commun. 2018 Jun 22;9(1):2430. doi: 10.1038/s41467-018-04575-0. PubMed 29934631.
Backbone
  Vector backbone: Low Sensor Backbone (LSB)
  Vector type: Mammalian Expression, Synthetic Biology
Growth in bacteria
  Bacterial resistance: Ampicillin and Kanamycin, 100 & 50 μg/mL
  Growth temperature: 30°C
  Growth strain: NEB Stable
  Copy number: High Copy
Gene/Insert
  Gene/Insert name: hsa-miR-362-5p target
  Species: H. sapiens (human)
  Entrez Gene: MIR362 (a.k.a. MIRN362, hsa-mir-362, mir-362)
  Promoter: EF-1a
  Cloning method: Gibson Cloning
Terms and licenses: Academic/Nonprofit Terms; Industry Terms: Not Available to Industry
Depositor comments: Please note that this plasmid is inherently unstable due to a repeating poly A element. We recommend performing a diagnostic digest on multiple colonies upon receipt. The depositors would like to note the presence of several discrepancies between the depositor sequence and physical plasmid sequence. In particular, the sequences upstream and downstream of the puromycin coding region have 10 bp insertions which do not affect the ability to perform puromycin selection. The sequences for those regions within the physical plasmids are as follows: Upstream of Puro: GAATTCGACCGCCTGTCTCAAGGTGCCACC; Downstream of Puro: GCTTTGAGACTACGCGTGAATTCACTCCTC.
How to cite: LSB-hsa-miR-362-5p was a gift from Ron Weiss (Addgene plasmid # 103479 ; http://n2t.net/addgene:103479 ; RRID:Addgene_103479)
