>Addgene plasmid #103479 | LSB-hsa-miR-362-5p | depositor partial sequence | sequence record 196008 | hsa-miR-362-5p target
ACTCACACCTAGGTTCCAAGGATT
