>Addgene plasmid #103479 | LSB-hsa-miR-362-5p | addgene partial sequence | sequence record 270982 | mKate2-F 5'-ACCCGCTAAGAACCTCAAGA-3'
TCAAGGAGGCCGACAAAGAGACATACGTCGAGCAGCACGAGGTGGCTGTGGCCAGATACTGCGACCTCCC
TAGCAAACTGGGGCACAAACTTAATTGAGAATTCTACCACCCAGCTTTCTTGTACAAAGTGGTACGTCTC
AAGACCAGAGGTCTCTGCTTAGTATGCCACTCACACCTAGGTTCCAAGGATTACTCACACCTAGGTTCCA
AGGATTACTCACACCTAGGTTCCAAGGATTACTCACACCTAGGTTCCAAGGATTCAACCAGAAGAGACCT
GTGCTTCACTCCTCAGGTGCAGGCTGCCTATCAGAAGGTGGTGGCTGGTGTGGCCAATGCCCTGGCTCAC
AAATACCACTGAGATCTTTTTCCCTCTGCCAAAAATTATGGGGACATCATGAAGCCCCTTGAGCATCTGA
CTTCTGGCTAATAAAGGAAATTTATTTTCATTGCAATAGTGTGTTGGAATTTTTTGTGTCTCTCACTCGG
AAGGACATATGGGAGGGCAAATCATTTAAAACATCAGAATGAGTATTTGGTTTAGAGTTTGGCAACATAT
GCC
